LOCUS       Exported 8703 bp ds-DNA circular SYN 12-JUL-2021
DEFINITION  Expression vector for encoding a human codon-optimized
            minidCas13X.1-RESCUE-S driven by CMV promoter,mCherry driven by CMV
            promoter and U6-driven crRNAs cloning site..
ACCESSION   .
VERSION     .
KEYWORDS    CMV-minidCas13X.1-RESCUE-S-SV40pA_U6-BbsI-DR_CMV-mCherry-...
SOURCE      synthetic DNA construct
  ORGANISM  synthetic DNA construct
REFERENCE   1 (bases 1 to 8703)
  AUTHORS   Xu C, Zhou Y, Xiao Q, He B, Geng G, Wang Z, Cao B, Dong X, Bai W,
            Wang Y, Wang X, Zhou D, Yuan T, Huo X, Lai J, Yang H
  TITLE     Programmable RNA editing with compact CRISPR-Cas13 systems from
            uncultivated microbes.
  JOURNAL   Nat Methods. 2021 May;18(5):499-506. doi:
            10.1038/s41592-021-01124-4. Epub 2021 May 3.
  PUBMED    33941935
REFERENCE   2 (bases 1 to 8703)
  AUTHORS   .
  TITLE     Direct Submission
  JOURNAL   Exported Jul 12, 2021 from SnapGene Server 1.1.58
            http://www.snapgene.com
FEATURES             Location/Qualifiers
     source          1..8703
                     /organism="synthetic DNA construct"
                     /mol_type="other DNA"
     repeat_region   25..87
                     /label=piggyBac right (3') inverted repeat
                     /note="piggyBac transposon-specific inverted terminal
                     repeat sequence (ITR)"
     enhancer        396..681
                     /label=CMV enhancer
                     /note="human cytomegalovirus immediate early enhancer;
                     contains an 18-bp deletion relative to the standard CMV
                     enhancer"
     promoter        683..960
                     /label=chicken beta-actin promoter
     intron          961..1188
                     /label=hybrid intron
                     /note="hybrid between chicken beta-actin (CBA) and minute
                     virus of mice (MMV) introns (Gray et al., 2011)"
     CDS             1209..1229
                     /codon_start=1
                     /product="nuclear localization signal of SV40 (simian virus
                     40) large T antigen"
                     /label=SV40 NLS
                     /translation="PKKKRKV"
     CDS             2562..2582
                     /codon_start=1
                     /product="nuclear localization signal of SV40 (simian virus
                     40) large T antigen"
                     /label=SV40 NLS
                     /translation="PKKKRKV"
     polyA_signal    3810..3944
                     /label=SV40 poly(A) signal
                     /note="SV40 polyadenylation signal"
     primer_bind     complement(3847..3866)
                     /label=SV40pA-R
                     /note="SV40 polyA, reverse primer"
     primer_bind     3901..3920
                     /label=EBV-rev
                     /note="SV40 polyA terminator, reverse primer"
     promoter        3951..4191
                     /label=U6 promoter
                     /note="RNA polymerase III promoter for human U6 snRNA"
     primer_bind     3951..3971
                     /label=hU6-F
                     /note="Human U6 promoter, forward primer"
     primer_bind     4122..4141
                     /label=LKO.1 5'
                     /note="Human U6 promoter, forward primer"
     enhancer        4341..4644
                     /label=CMV enhancer
                     /note="human cytomegalovirus immediate early enhancer"
     promoter        4645..4848
                     /label=CMV promoter
                     /note="human cytomegalovirus (CMV) immediate early
                     promoter"
     primer_bind     4799..4819
                     /label=CMV-F
                     /note="Human CMV immediate early promoter, forward primer"
     regulatory      4877..4886
                     /regulatory_class="other"
                     /note="vertebrate consensus sequence for strong initiation
                     of translation (Kozak, 1987)"
     CDS             4883..5590
                     /codon_start=1
                     /product="monomeric derivative of DsRed fluorescent protein
                     (Shaner et al., 2004)"
                     /label=mCherry
                     /note="mammalian codon-optimized"
                     /translation="MVSKGEEDNMAIIKEFMRFKVHMEGSVNGHEFEIEGEGEGRPYEG
                     TQTAKLKVTKGGPLPFAWDILSPQFMYGSKAYVKHPADIPDYLKLSFPEGFKWERVMNF
                     DDGGVVTVTQDSSLQDGEFIYKVKLRGTNFPSDGPVMQKKTMGWEASSERMYPEDGALK
                     GEIKQRLKLKDGGHYDAEVKTTYKAKKPVQLPGAYNVNIKLDITSHNEDYTIVEQYERA
                     EGRHSTGGMDELYK"
     primer_bind     complement(5028..5046)
                     /label=mCherry-R
                     /note="mCherry, reverse primer"
     CDS             5600..5656
                     /codon_start=1
                     /product="2A peptide from porcine teschovirus-1
                     polyprotein"
                     /label=P2A
                     /note="Eukaryotic ribosomes fail to insert a peptide bond
                     between the Gly and Pro residues, yielding separate
                     polypeptides."
                     /translation="ATNFSLLKQAGDVEENPGP"
     CDS             5657..6253
                     /codon_start=1
                     /gene="pac from Streptomyces alboniger"
                     /product="puromycin N-acetyltransferase"
                     /label=PuroR
                     /note="confers resistance to puromycin"
                     /translation="TEYKPTVRLATRDDVPRAVRTLAAAFADYPATRHTVDPDRHIERV
                     TELQELFLTRVGLDIGKVWVADDGAAVAVWTTPESVEAGAVFAEIGPRMAELSGSRLAA
                     QQQMEGLLAPHRPKEPAWFLATVGVSPDHQGKGLGSAVVLPGVEAAERAGVPAFLETSA
                     PRNLPFYERLGFTVTADVEVPEGPRTWCMTRKPGA"
     primer_bind     6150..6170
                     /label=Puro-F
                     /note="Puromycin resistance gene, forward primer"
     polyA_signal    6260..6484
                     /label=bGH poly(A) signal
                     /note="bovine growth hormone polyadenylation signal"
     repeat_region   6841..6875
                     /label=piggyBac left (5') inverted repeat
                     /note="piggyBac transposon-specific inverted terminal
                     repeat sequence (ITR)"
     promoter        6906..7010
                     /gene="bla"
                     /label=AmpR promoter
     CDS             7011..7871
                     /codon_start=1
                     /gene="bla"
                     /product="beta-lactamase"
                     /label=AmpR
                     /note="confers resistance to ampicillin, carbenicillin, and
                     related antibiotics"
                     /translation="MSIQHFRVALIPFFAAFCLPVFAHPETLVKVKDAEDQLGARVGYI
                     ELDLNSGKILESFRPEERFPMMSTFKVLLCGAVLSRIDAGQEQLGRRIHYSQNDLVEYS
                     PVTEKHLTDGMTVRELCSAAITMSDNTAANLLLTTIGGPKELTAFLHNMGDHVTRLDRW
                     EPELNEAIPNDERDTTMPVAMATTLRKLLTGELLTLASRQQLIDWMEADKVAGPLLRSA
                     LPAGWFIADKSGAGERGSRGIIAALGPDGKPSRIVVIYTTGSQATMDERNRQIAEIGAS
                     LIKHW"
     primer_bind     complement(7229..7248)
                     /label=Amp-R
                     /note="Ampicillin resistance gene, reverse primer"
     rep_origin      8042..8630
                     /direction=RIGHT
                     /label=ori
                     /note="high-copy-number ColE1/pMB1/pBR322/pUC origin of
                     replication"
     primer_bind     8531..8550
                     /label=pBR322ori-F
                     /note="pBR322 origin, forward primer"
ORIGIN
        1 tatcccctga ttctctcgag ttaaccctag aaagataatc atattgtgac gtacgttaaa
       61 gataatcatg cgtaaaattg acgcatgtgt tttatcgatc tgtatatcga ggtttattta
      121 ttaatttgaa tagatattaa gttttattat atttacactt acatactaat aataaattca
      181 acaaacaatt tatttatgtt tatttattta ttaaaaaaaa acaaaaactc aaaatttctt
      241 ctataaagta acaaaacttt taaacattct ctcttttaca aaaataaact tattttgtac
      301 tttaaaaaca gtcatgttgt attataaaat aagtaattag cttaacttat acataataga
      361 aacaaattat acttattaat taatctagag gtacccgtta cataacttac ggtaaatggc
      421 ccgcctggct gaccgcccaa cgacccccgc ccattgacgt caatagtaac gccaataggg
      481 actttccatt gacgtcaatg ggtggagtat ttacggtaaa ctgcccactt ggcagtacat
      541 caagtgtatc atatgccaag tacgccccct attgacgtca atgacggtaa atggcccgcc
      601 tggcattgtg cccagtacat gaccttatgg gactttccta cttggcagta catctacgta
      661 ttagtcatcg ctattaccat ggtcgaggtg agccccacgt tctgcttcac tctccccatc
      721 tcccccccct ccccaccccc aattttgtat ttatttattt tttaattatt ttgtgcagcg
      781 atgggggcgg gggggggggg ggggcgcgcg ccrggsgggg sggggsgggg sgrggggsgg
      841 ggsggggcga ggcggagagg tgcggcggca gccaatcaga gcggcgcgct ccgaaagttt
      901 ccttttatgg cgaggcggcg gcggcggcgg ccctataaaa agcgaagcgc gcggcgggcg
      961 ggagtcgctg cgcgctgcct tcgccccgtg ccccgctccg ccgccgcctc gcgccgcccg
     1021 ccccggctct gactgaccgc gttactccca caggtgagcg ggcgggacgg cccttctcct
     1081 ccgggctgta attagctgag caagaggtaa gggtttaagg gatggttggt tggtggggta
     1141 ttaatgttta attacctgga gcacctgcct gaaatcactt tttttcaggt tggaccggtg
     1201 ccaccatgcc taagaaaaag cgtaaggtcc tgagcatgta ctgcctgaag gacagcagat
     1261 tcaccaaggc ctgggataag cgggtgctgc tgttcagaga catcctggcc cagctgggaa
     1321 gaatccccgc cgaggcctac gagtactacc acggcgagca gggtgataag aagagagcta
     1381 acgacaatga gggcacaaat cccaagcggc acaaggacaa gttcatcgaa tttgcactgc
     1441 actacctgga agcccagcac agcgagatct gcttcggcag acgccacatc gtgcgggaag
     1501 aggccggcgc cggcgatgag cacaagaagc accggaccaa gggaaaggtg gtggtggact
     1561 tcagcaagaa ggacgaggac cagagctact atatctccaa gaacaacgtg atcgtgcgga
     1621 tcgacaagaa cgccggccct agaagctacc ggatgggcct gaacgagctg aagtacctcg
     1681 tgctgctgag cctgcagggg aagggcgacg atgccatcgc caagctgtac agatacagac
     1741 agcacgtgga gaacatcctg gatgtggtga aggtgaccga taaggataac cacgtgttcc
     1801 tgccccgctt cgtgctggag cagcacggca tcggcagaaa ggccttcaag cagcggatcg
     1861 atggacgggt gaagcacgtg cggggcgtgt gggagaagaa gaaggccgcc accaatgaaa
     1921 tgaccctgca cgagaaggcc agagacatcc tgcagtacgt gaacgaaaac tgcacccggt
     1981 ccttcaaccc tggcgaatac aacagactgc tggtgtgcct ggtgggcaag gacgtggaga
     2041 actttcaggc cggcctgaag cggctgcagc tggccgaaag gatcgatggc cgggtgtact
     2101 ccatcttcgc ccagaccagc accatcaatg agatgcacca ggtggtgtgc gaccagatcc
     2161 tgaaccggct gtgcagaatc ggcgaccaga agctgtacga ttacgtggga ctgggcaaga
     2221 aggacgaaat cgactacaag cagaaggtgg cctggttcaa ggagcacatc agcatccgga
     2281 gaggattcct gagaaagaag ttctggtacg atagcaagaa gggattcgca aagctggtgg
     2341 aggaacacct ggagtccggc ggcggccagc gcgacgtggg cctggacaag aagtactacc
     2401 acatcgacgc catcggcaga ttcgagggcg ccaaccccgc cctgtacgag accctggcca
     2461 gagatcggct gtgcctcatg atggcccagt acttcctggg cagcgtgaga aaggaactgg
     2521 gcaacaagat tgtgtggagc aacgacagca tcgaactgcc tcccaagaag aagcggaagg
     2581 tgggtggagg cggaggttct gggggaggag gtagtggcgg tggtggttca ggaggcggcg
     2641 gaagccagct gcatttaccg caggttttag ctgacgctgt ctcacgcctg gtcataggta
     2701 agtttggtga cctgaccgac aacttctcct cccctcacgc tcgcagaata ggtctggctg
     2761 gagtcgtcat gacaacaggc acagatgtta aagatgccaa ggtgatatgt gtttctacag
     2821 gagcaaaatg tattaatggt gaatacctaa gtgatcgtgg ccttgcatta aatgactgcc
     2881 atgcagaaat agtatctcgg agatccttgc tcagatttct ttatacacaa cttgagcttt
     2941 acttaaataa cgaggatgat caaaaaagat ccatctttca gaaatcagag cgaggggggt
     3001 ttaggctgaa ggagaatata cagtttcatc tgtacatcag cacctctccc tgtggagatg
     3061 ccagaatctt ctcaccacat gaggcaatcc tggaagaacc agcagataga cacccaaatc
     3121 gtaaagcaag aggacagcta cggaccaaaa tagaggctgg tcaggggacg attccagtgc
     3181 gcaacaatgc gagcatccaa acgtgggacg gggtgctgca aggggagcgg ctgctcacca
     3241 tgtcctgcag tgacaagatt gcacgctgga acgtggtggg catccaggga tcactgctca
     3301 gcattttcgt ggagcccatt tacttctcga gcatcatcct gggcagcctt taccacgggg
     3361 accacctttc cagggccatg taccagcgga tctccaacat agaggacctg ccacctctct
     3421 acaccctcaa caagcctttg ctcacaggca tcagcaatgc agaagcacgg cagccaggga
     3481 aggcccccat attcagtgtc aactggacgg taggcgactc cgctattgag gtcatcaacg
     3541 ccacgactgg gaagggagag ctgggccgcg cgtcccgcct gtgtaagcac gcgttgtact
     3601 gtcgctggat gcgtgtgcac ggcaaggttc cctcccactt actacgctcc aagattacca
     3661 agcccaacgt gtaccatgag acaaagctgg cggcaaagga gtaccaggcc gccaaggcgc
     3721 gtctgttcac agccttcatc aaggcggggc tgggggcctg ggtggagaag cccaccgagc
     3781 aggaccagtt ctcactcacg taaaagctta acttgtttat tgcagcttat aatggttaca
     3841 aataaagcaa tagcatcaca aatttcacaa ataaagcatt tttttcactg cattctagtt
     3901 gtggtttgtc caaactcatc aatgtatctt atcatgtctg gatcactagt gagggcctat
     3961 ttcccatgat tccttcatat ttgcatatac gatacaaggc tgttagagag ataattggaa
     4021 ttaatttgac tgtaaacaca aagatattag tacaaaatac gtgacgtaga aagtaataat
     4081 ttcttgggta gtttgcagtt ttaaaattat gttttaaaat ggactatcat atgcttaccg
     4141 taacttgaaa gtatttcgat ttcttggctt tatatatctt gtggaaagga cgaaacaccg
     4201 gggtcttcga tattcaagcg tcggaagacc tgctggagca gcccccgatt tgtggggtga
     4261 ttacagcttt ttttacgcgt tagttattaa tagtaatcaa ttacggggtc attagttcat
     4321 agcccatata tggagttccg cgttacataa cttacggtaa atggcccgcc tggctgaccg
     4381 cccaacgacc cccgcccatt gacgtcaata atgacgtatg ttcccatagt aacgccaata
     4441 gggactttcc attgacgtca atgggtggag tatttacggt aaactgccca cttggcagta
     4501 catcaagtgt atcatatgcc aagtacgccc cctattgacg tcaatgacgg taaatggccc
     4561 gcctggcatt atgcccagta catgacctta tgggactttc ctacttggca gtacatctac
     4621 gtattagtca tcgctattac catggtgatg cggttttggc agtacatcaa tgggcgtgga
     4681 tagcggtttg actcacgggg atttccaagt ctccacccca ttgacgtcaa tgggagtttg
     4741 ttttggcacc aaaatcaacg ggactttcca aaatgtcgta acaactccgc cccattgacg
     4801 caaatgggcg gtaggcgtgt acggtgggag gtctatataa gcagagctgg tttagtgaac
     4861 cgtcagatcc gctagcgcca ccatggtgag caagggcgag gaggataaca tggccatcat
     4921 caaggagttc atgcgcttca aggtgcacat ggagggctcc gtgaacggcc acgagttcga
     4981 gatcgagggc gagggcgagg gccgccccta cgagggcacc cagaccgcca agctgaaggt
     5041 gaccaagggt ggccccctgc ccttcgcctg ggacatcctg tcccctcagt tcatgtacgg
     5101 ctccaaggcc tacgtgaagc accccgccga catccccgac tacttgaagc tgtccttccc
     5161 cgagggcttc aagtgggagc gcgtgatgaa cttcgatgac ggcggcgtgg tgaccgtgac
     5221 ccaggactcc tccctgcagg acggcgagtt catctacaag gtgaagctgc gcggcaccaa
     5281 cttcccctcc gacggccccg taatgcagaa gaaaaccatg ggctgggagg cctcctccga
     5341 gcggatgtac cccgaggacg gcgccctgaa gggcgagatc aagcagaggc tgaagctgaa
     5401 ggacggcggc cactacgacg ctgaggtcaa gaccacctac aaggccaaga agcccgtgca
     5461 gctgcccggc gcctacaacg tcaacatcaa gttggacatc acctcccaca acgaggacta
     5521 caccatcgtg gaacagtacg aacgcgccga gggccgccac tccaccggcg gcatggacga
     5581 gctgtacaag ggtagtgggg caacaaactt ctctctgctg aaacaagccg gagatgtcga
     5641 agagaatcct ggaccgaccg agtacaagcc cacggtgcgc ctcgccaccc gcgacgacgt
     5701 ccccagggcc gtacgcaccc tcgccgccgc gttcgccgac taccccgcca cgcgccacac
     5761 cgtcgatccg gaccgccaca tcgagcgggt caccgagctg caagaactct tcctcacgcg
     5821 cgtcgggctc gacatcggca aggtgtgggt cgcggacgac ggcgccgcgg tggcggtctg
     5881 gaccacgccg gagagcgtcg aagcgggggc ggtgttcgcc gagatcggcc cgcgcatggc
     5941 cgagttgagc ggttcccggc tggccgcgca gcaacagatg gaaggcctcc tggcgccgca
     6001 ccggcccaag gagcccgcgt ggttcctggc caccgtcgga gtctcgcccg accaccaggg
     6061 caagggtctg ggcagcgccg tcgtgctccc cggagtggag gcggccgagc gcgccggggt
     6121 gcccgccttc ctggagacct ccgcgccccg caacctcccc ttctacgagc ggctcggctt
     6181 caccgtcacc gccgacgtcg aggtgcccga aggaccgcgc acctggtgca tgacccgcaa
     6241 gcccggtgcc tgacttaagc tgtgccttct agttgccagc catctgttgt ttgcccctcc
     6301 cccgtgcctt ccttgaccct ggaaggtgcc actcccactg tcctttccta ataaaatgag
     6361 gaaattgcat cgcattgtct gagtaggtgt cattctattc tggggggtgg ggtggggcag
     6421 gacagcaagg gggaggattg ggaaaacaat agcaggcatg ctggggatgc ggtgggctct
     6481 atgggtcgac ggcgcgccct agacgaagca gctccagcct acacaatcgc tcaagacgtg
     6541 taatgctttt attatatatt agtcacgata tctataacaa gaaaatatat atataataag
     6601 ttatcacgta agtagaacat gaaataacaa tataattatc gtatgagtta aatcttaaaa
     6661 gtcacgtaaa agataatcat gcgtcatttt gactcacgcg gtcgttatag ttcaaaatca
     6721 gtgacactta ccgcattgac aagcacgcct cacgggagct ccaagcggcg actgagatgt
     6781 cctaaatgca cagcgacgga ttcgcgctat ttagaaagag agagcaatat ttcaagaatg
     6841 catgcgtcaa ttttacgcag actatctttc tagggttaag gatccgcact tttcggggaa
     6901 atgtgcgcgg aacccctatt tgtttatttt tctaaataca ttcaaatatg tatccgctca
     6961 tgagacaata accctgataa atgcttcaat aatattgaaa aaggaagagt atgagtattc
     7021 aacatttccg tgtcgccctt attccctttt ttgcggcatt ttgccttcct gtttttgctc
     7081 acccagaaac gctggtgaaa gtaaaagatg ctgaagatca gttgggtgca cgagtgggtt
     7141 acatcgaact ggatctcaac agcggtaaga tccttgagag ttttcgcccc gaagaacgtt
     7201 ttccaatgat gagcactttt aaagttctgc tatgtggcgc ggtattatcc cgtattgacg
     7261 ccgggcaaga gcaactcggt cgccgcatac actattctca gaatgacttg gttgagtact
     7321 caccagtcac agaaaagcat cttacggatg gcatgacagt aagagaatta tgcagtgctg
     7381 ccataaccat gagtgataac actgcggcca acttacttct gacaacgatc ggaggaccga
     7441 aggagctaac cgcttttttg cacaacatgg gggatcatgt aactcgcctt gatcgttggg
     7501 aaccggagct gaatgaagcc ataccaaacg acgagcgtga caccacgatg cctgtagcaa
     7561 tggcaacaac gttgcgcaaa ctattaactg gcgaactact tactctagct tcccggcaac
     7621 aattaataga ctggatggag gcggataaag ttgcaggacc acttctgcgc tcggcccttc
     7681 cggctggctg gtttattgct gataaatctg gagccggtga gcgtgggtct cgcggtatca
     7741 ttgcagcact ggggccagat ggtaagccct cccgtatcgt agttatctac acgacgggga
     7801 gtcaggcaac tatggatgaa cgaaatagac agatcgctga gataggtgcc tcactgatta
     7861 agcattggta actgtcagac caagtttact catatatact ttagattgat ttaaaacttc
     7921 atttttaatt taaaaggatc taggtgaaga tcctttttga taatctcatg accaaaatcc
     7981 cttaacgtga gttttcgttc cactgagcgt cagaccccgt agaaaagatc aaaggatctt
     8041 cttgagatcc tttttttctg cgcgtaatct gctgcttgca aacaaaaaaa ccaccgctac
     8101 cagcggtggt ttgtttgccg gatcaagagc taccaactct ttttccgaag gtaactggct
     8161 tcagcagagc gcagatacca aatactgttc ttctagtgta gccgtagtta ggccaccact
     8221 tcaagaactc tgtagcaccg cctacatacc tcgctctgct aatcctgtta ccagtggctg
     8281 ctgccagtgg cgataagtcg tgtcttaccg ggttggactc aagacgatag ttaccggata
     8341 aggcgcagcg gtcgggctga acggggggtt cgtgcacaca gcccagcttg gagcgaacga
     8401 cctacaccga actgagatac ctacagcgtg agctatgaga aagcgccacg cttcccgaag
     8461 ggagaaaggc ggacaggtat ccggtaagcg gcagggtcgg aacaggagag cgcacgaggg
     8521 agcttccagg gggaaacgcc tggtatcttt atagtcctgt cgggtttcgc cacctctgac
     8581 ttgagcgtcg atttttgtga tgctcgtcag gggggcggag cctatggaaa aacgccagca
     8641 acgcggcctt tttacggttc ctggcctttt gctggccttt tgctcacatg ttctttcctg
     8701 cgt
//
