[The description below was written by a language model from this plasmid's Addgene catalogue record and the feature table of its GenBank file.]
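Description:
CMV-minidCas13X.1-RESCUE-S-SV40pA_U6-BbsI-DR_CMV-mCherry-P2A-Puro-BGHpA is an 8.7 kb mammalian expression plasmid on the pCX539 backbone that puts a compact programmable RNA base editor, its guide RNA cloning site and a reporter/selection cassette on a single vector. It is propagated in E. coli through a high-copy ColE1/pUC-type origin and selected with ampicillin (bla).

The main insert is a synthetic, human codon-optimized minidCas13X.1-RESCUE-S. By its name, this is a truncated, catalytically inactive Cas13X.1 joined to the RESCUE-S deaminase module used for targeted base conversion in RNA. The editor coding sequence is not itself annotated in the feature table. Two SV40 nuclear localization signals are marked, one at the start of the open reading frame and one internally, and an SV40 poly(A) signal follows. The catalogue name and purpose call this promoter CMV, but the annotation shows a CMV enhancer fused to a chicken beta-actin promoter and a hybrid CBA/MVM intron, which is a CBh-type arrangement rather than the plain CMV immediate-early promoter.

Downstream, a human U6 Pol III promoter drives the crRNA. According to the name, it is followed by a BbsI cloning site for inserting spacer sequences next to the direct repeat. A third unit uses a full CMV enhancer/promoter with a Kozak sequence to express mCherry-P2A-PuroR, terminated by a bGH poly(A) signal. Transfected cells can therefore be identified by red fluorescence and enriched with puromycin.

All three cassettes lie between piggyBac inverted terminal repeats, which could in principle allow transposase-mediated genomic integration, although the record does not state this use. The associated work concerns programmable RNA editing with compact Cas13 systems.
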