Addgene plasmid #171385: CMV-minidCas13X.1-RESCUE-S-SV40pA_U6-BbsI-DR_CMV-mCherry-P2A-Puro-BGHpA
Purpose: Expression vector for encoding a human codon-optimized minidCas13X.1-RESCUE-S driven by CMV promoter,mCherry driven by CMV promoter and U6-driven crRNAs cloning site.
Depositing lab: Hui Yang. Publication: Programmable RNA editing with compact CRISPR-Cas13 systems from uncultivated microbes. Xu C, Zhou Y, Xiao Q, He B, Geng G, Wang Z, Cao B, Dong X, Bai W, Wang Y, Wang X, Zhou D, Yuan T, Huo X, Lai J, Yang H. Nat Methods. 2021 May;18(5):499-506. doi: 10.1038/s41592-021-01124-4. Epub 2021 May 3. PubMed 33941935.
Backbone
  Vector backbone: pCX539
  Vector type: Mammalian Expression
Growth in bacteria
  Bacterial resistance: Ampicillin, 100 μg/mL
  Growth temperature: 37°C
  Growth strain: DH5alpha
  Copy number: High Copy
Gene/Insert
  Gene/Insert name: humanized minidCas13X.1-RESCUE-S (alt names: minidCas13X.1-RESCUE-S; pCX1483)
  Species: Synthetic
  Promoter: CMV, U6
  Cloning method: Restriction Enzyme; 5′ cloning site Unknown (unknown if destroyed); 3′ cloning site Unknown (unknown if destroyed)
Terms and licenses: Academic/Nonprofit Terms; Industry Terms: Not Available to Industry
How to cite: CMV-minidCas13X.1-RESCUE-S-SV40pA_U6-BbsI-DR_CMV-mCherry-P2A-Puro-BGHpA was a gift from Hui Yang (Addgene plasmid # 171385 ; http://n2t.net/addgene:171385 ; RRID:Addgene_171385)
